Addgene plasmid #63397: pFusX3-52
Purpose: Encodes RVD positions 7-9 in TALEN assembly
Depositing lab: Stephen Ekker. Depositing organization: Mayo Foundation for Medical Education and Research. Publication: FusX: A rapid one-step TALE assembly system for genome science. Ma AC, McNulty MS, Tanya PL, Jarryd CM, Martinez-Galvez G, Argue DP, Lee HB, Urban MD, Bullard CE, Blackburn PR, Man TK, Clark KJ, Ekker SC. Hum Gene Ther. 2016 Jun;27(6):451-63. doi: 10.1089/hum.2015.172 PubMed 26854857.
Backbone
  Vector backbone: FusX3
  Backbone size w/o insert (bp): 3015
  Vector type: TALEN
Growth in bacteria
  Bacterial resistance: Spectinomycin, 50 μg/mL
  Growth temperature: 37°C
  Growth strain: DH5alpha
  Copy number: High Copy
Gene/Insert
  Gene/Insert name: NG NI NG (alt name: X3_TAT)
  Species: Synthetic
  Mutation: none
  Cloning method: Restriction Enzyme; 5′ cloning site BsaI (destroyed during cloning); 3′ cloning site BsaI (destroyed during cloning)
  Sequencing primers: 5′ pCR8_F1; 3′ pCR8_R1
Terms and licenses: Academic/Nonprofit Terms; Industry Terms: Not Available to Industry
How to cite: pFusX3-52 was a gift from Stephen Ekker (Addgene plasmid # 63397 ; http://n2t.net/addgene:63397 ; RRID:Addgene_63397)
