[The description below was written by a language model from this plasmid's Addgene catalogue record.]
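Description:
pFusX3-52 is a bacterial library plasmid from the FusX system, a one-step method for assembling TALE repeat arrays used to build TALENs and related programmable DNA-binding proteins. It is built on the FusX3 backbone (about 3 kb without insert), is maintained at high copy number in standard E. coli cloning strains, and is selected with spectinomycin. The record does not name the origin of replication or give a feature table. The listed sequencing primers are pCR8-type, which suggests but does not establish a pCR8-related backbone.

The insert is a synthetic trimer of TALE repeats carrying the repeat-variable diresidues NG, NI and NG, also called X3_TAT. Under the standard TALE code, NG recognises thymine and NI recognises adenine, so this module specifies the triplet T-A-T. As a member of the FusX3 set, it supplies RVD positions 7 to 9 of the final array. It is therefore one of a collection of pre-made trimer plasmids that together cover the possible three-base combinations at that position. The trimer was cloned through BsaI sites that were destroyed in the process. BsaI is a type IIS enzyme of the kind used in Golden Gate cloning, which generates custom overhangs for ordered, seamless ligation.

In use, this plasmid is chosen when the target sequence reads TAT at positions 7 to 9. It is combined with the corresponding modules for the other positions and a receiver vector to assemble a full-length TALE array. It has no eukaryotic expression function of its own according to the record, and no promoter, tag or reporter is described. It serves purely as an intermediate building block for genome-editing reagent construction.
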