>Addgene plasmid #63397 | pFusX3-52 | depositor partial sequence | sequence record 105312 | pFusX3_TAT
AGTCTTAAGCGTCTCCATGGCCTGACCCCGGACCAAGTGGTGGCTATCGCCAGCAACGGTGGCGGCAAGC
AAGCGCTCGAAACGGTGCAGCGGCTGTTGCCGGTGCTGTGCCAGGACCATGGCCTCACACCCGATCAGGT
CGTGGCTATCGCCAGCAACATTGGCGGCAAGCAAGCGCTCGAAACGGTGCAGCGGCTGTTGCCGGTGCTG
TGCCAGGACCATGGCCTGACCCCGGACCAAGTGGTGGCTATCGCCAGCAACGGTGGCGGCAAGCAAGCGC
TCGAAACGGTGCAGCGGCTGTTGCCGGTGCTGTGCCAGGACCATGGCCTGCGAGACGTC
