>Addgene plasmid #63397 | pFusX3-52 | depositor partial sequence | sequence record 105313 | FusX3
CGTCTCCATGGCCTGACCCCGGACCAAGTGGTGGCTATCGAGACCGGCGCCGCTACGGGCGCGTCCCATT
CGCCATTCAGGCTGCGCAACTGTTGGGAAGGGCGATCGGTGCGGGCTCTTCGCTATTACGCCAGCTGGCG
AAAGGGGGATGTGCTGCAAGGCGATTAAGTTGGGAACGCCAGGGTTTTCCCAGTCACGACGTTGTAAAAC
GACGGCCAGTGAGCGCGCGTAATCGACTCACTATAGGGCGAATTGGGTACCGGGCCCCCCCTCGAGGTCC
TCCAGCTTTTGTTCCCTTTAGTGAGGGTTAATTGCGCGCTTGGCGTAATCATGGTCATAGCTGTTTCCTG
TGTGAAATTGTTATCCGCTCACAATTCCACACAACATACGAGCCGGAAGCATAAAGTGTAAAGCCTGGGG
TGCCTAATGAGTGAGCTAACTCACATTAATTGCGTTGCGCTCACTGCCCGCTTTCCACCGGTGGTCTCTG
GCGGCAAGCAAGCGCTCGAAACGGTGCAGCGGCTGTTGCCGGTGCTGTGCCAGGACCATGGCCTGCGAGA
CGTCTAGACCAGCCAGGACAGAAATGCCTCGACTTCGCTGCTACCCAAGGTTGCCGGGTGACGCACACCG
TGGAAACGGATGAAGGCACGAACCCAGTGGACATAAGCCTGTTCGGTTCGTAAGCTGTAATGCAAGTAGC
GTATGCGCTCACGCAACTGGTCCAGAACCTTGACCGAACGCAGCGGTGGTAACGGCGCAGTGGCGGTTTT
CATGGCTTGTTATGACTGTTTTTTTGGGGTACAGTCTATGCCTCGGGCATCCAAGCAGCAAGCGCGTTAC
GCCGTGGGTCGATGTTTGATGTTATGGAGCAGCAACGATGTTACGCAGCAGGGCAGTCGCCCTAAAACAA
AGTTAAACATTATGAGGGAAGCGGTGATCGCCGAAGTATCGACTCAACTATCAGAGGTAGTTGGCGTCAT
CGAGCGCCATCTCGAACCGACGTTGCTGGCCGTACATTTGTACGGCTCCGCAGTGGATGGCGGCCTGAAG
CCACACAGTGATATTGATTTGCTGGTTACGGTGACCGTAAGGCTTGATGAAACAACGCGGCGAGCTTTGA
TCAACGACCTTTTGGAAACTTCGGCTTCCCCTGGAGAGAGCGAGATTCTCCGCGCTGTAGAAGTCACCAT
TGTTGTGCACGACGACATCATTCCGTGGCGTTATCCAGCTAAGCGCGAACTGCAATTTGGAGAATGGCAG
CGCAATGACATTCTTGCAGGTATCTTCGAGCCAGCCACGATCGACATTGATCTGGCTATCTTGCTGACAA
AAGCAAGAGAACATAGCGTTGCCTTGGTAGGTCCAGCGGCGGAGGAACTCTTTGATCCGGTTCCTGAACA
GGATCTATTTGAGGCGCTAAATGAAACCTTAACGCTATGGAACTCGCCGCCCGACTGGGCTGGCGATGAG
CGAAATGTAGTGCTTACGTTGTCCCGCATTTGGTACAGCGCAGTAACCGGCAAAATCGCGCCGAAGGATG
TCGCTGCCGACTGGGCAATGGAGCGCCTGCCGGCCCAGTATCAGCCCGTCATACTTGAAGCTAGACAGGC
TTATCTTGGACAAGAAGAAGATCGCTTGGCCTCGCGCGCAGATCAGTTGGAAGAATTTGTCCACTACGTG
AAAGGCGAGATCACCAAGGTAGTCGGCAAATAACCCTCGAGCCACCCATGACCAAAATCCCTTAACGTGA
GTTACGCGTCGTTCCACTGAGCGTCAGACCCCGTAGAAAAGATCAAAGGATCTTCTTGAGATCCTTTTTT
TCTGCGCGTAATCTGCTGCTTGCAAACAAAAAAACCACCGCTACCAGCGGTGGTTTGTTTGCCGGATCAA
GAGCTACCAACTCTTTTTCCGAAGGTAACTGGCTTCAGCAGAGCGCAGATACCAAATACTGTCCTTCTAG
TGTAGCCGTAGTTAGGCCACCACTTCAAGAACTCTGTAGCACCGCCTACATACCTCGCTCTGCTAATCCT
GTTACCAGTGGCTGCTGCCAGTGGCGATAAGTCGTGTCTTACCGGGTTGGACTCAAGACGATAGTTACCG
GATAAGGCGCAGCGGTCGGGCTGAACGGGGGGTTCGTGCACACAGCCCAGCTTGGAGCGAACGACCTACA
CCGAACTGAGATACCTACAGCGTGAGCATTGAGAAAGCGCCACGCTTCCCGAAGGGAGAAAGGCGGACAG
GTATCCGGTAAGCGGCAGGGTCGGAACAGGAGAGCGCACGAGGGAGCTTCCAGGGGGAAACGCCTGGTAT
CTTTATAGTCCTGTCGGGTTTCGCCACCTCTGACTTGAGCGTCGATTTTTGTGATGCTCGTCAGGGGGGC
GGAGCCTATGGAAAAACGCCAGCAACGCGGCCTTTTTACGGTTCCTGGCCTTTTGCTGGCCTTTTGCTCA
CATGTTCTTTCCTGCGTTATCCCCTGATTCTGTGGATAACCGTATTACCGCCTTTGAGTGAGCTGATACC
GCTCGCCGCAGCCGAACGACCGAGCGCAGCGAGTCAGTGAGCGAGGAAGCGGAAGAGCGCCCAATACGCA
AACCGCCTCTCCCCGCGCGTTGGCCGATTCATTAATGCAGCTGGCACGACAGGTTTCCCGACTGGAAAGC
GGGCAGTGAGCGCAACGCAATTAATACGCGTACCGCTAGCCAGGAAGAGTTTGTAGAAACGCAAAAAGGC
CATCCGTCAGGATGGCCTTCTGCTTAGTTTGATGCCTGGCAGTTTATGGCGGGCGTCCTGCCCGCCACCC
TCCGGGCCGTTGCTTCACAACGTTCAAATCCGCTCCCGGCGGATTTGTCCTACTCAGGAGAGCGTTCACC
GACAAACAACAGATAAAACGAAAGGCCCAGTCTTCCGACTGAGCCTTTCGTTTTATTTGATGCCTGGCAG
TTCCCTACTCTCGCGTTAACGCTAGCATGGATGTTTTCCCAGTCACGACGTTGTAAAACGACGGCCAGTC
TTAAG
