>Addgene plasmid #63397 | pFusX3-52 | addgene partial sequence | sequence record 115478 | pCR8_R1 5'-cgaaccgaacaggcttatgt-3'
GCGTCACCCGGCAACCTTGGGTAGCAGCGAAGTCGAGGCATTTCTGTCCTGGCTGGTCTAGACGTCTCGC
AGGCCATGGTCCTGGCACAGCACCGGCAACAGCCGCTGCACCGTTTCGAGCGCTTGCTTGCCGCCACCGT
TGCTGGCGATAGCCACCACTTGGTCCGGGGTCAGGCCATGGTCCTGGCACAGCACCGGCAACAGCCGCTG
CACCGTTTCGAGCGCTTGCTTGCCGCCAATGTTGCTGGCGATAGCCACGACCTGATCGGGTGTGAGGCCA
TGGTCCTGGCACAGCACCGGCAACAGCCGCTGCACCGTTTCGAGCGCTTGCTTGCCGCCACCGTTGCTGG
CGATAGCCACCACTTGGTCCGGGGTCAGGCCATGGAGACGCTTAAGACTGGCCGTCGTTTTACAACGTCG
TGACTGGGAAAACATCCATGCTAGCGTTAACGCGAGAGTAGGGAACTGCCAGGCATCAAATAAAACGAAA
GGCTCAGTCGGAAGACTGGGCCTTTCGTTTTATCTGTTGTTTGTCGGTGAACGCTCTCCTGAGTAGGACA
AATCCGCCGGGAGCGGATTTGAACGTTGTGAAGCAACGGCCCGGAGGGTGGCGGGCAGGACGCCCGCCAT
AAACTGCCAGGCAT
